Addgene plasmid #225272: pGEL1020
Purpose: (Empty Backbone) Cas12i1-TAD system backbone (Cas12i1-TV) for gene regulation in rice
Depositing lab: Yong Zhang. Depositing organization: Southwest University (SWU). Publication: CRISPR-Cas12i confers efficient genome editing and gene regulation in plants. He Y, Liao S, Ren Q, Tang X, Zheng X, Qi Y, Zhang Y. Plant Physiol. 2025 Apr 30;198(1):kiaf125. doi: 10.1093/plphys/kiaf125. PubMed 40305671.
Backbone
  Vector backbone: pTrans_210d
  Vector type: Plant Expression
  Selectable markers: Hygromycin
Growth in bacteria
  Bacterial resistance: Kanamycin, 50 μg/mL
  Growth temperature: 37°C
  Growth strain: DH5alpha
  Copy number: Unknown
Terms and licenses: Academic/Nonprofit Terms; Industry Terms: Not Available to Industry
How to cite: pGEL1020 was a gift from Yong Zhang (Addgene plasmid # 225272 ; http://n2t.net/addgene:225272 ; RRID:Addgene_225272)
