[The description below was written by a language model from this plasmid's Addgene catalogue record and pLannotate feature annotations shown in this document.]
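Description:
pGEL1020 is a roughly 19.7 kb plant expression T-DNA binary vector built on the pTrans_210d backbone and deposited as an empty backbone for Cas12i1-based transcriptional regulation in rice (the "Cas12i1-TAD" system, Cas12i1-TV version). It replicates in E. coli through a ColE1/pMB1-type origin (with the pBR322 bom region) and in Agrobacterium through the pVS1 oriV, RepA and StaA functions. Bacterial selection is by kanamycin (aphA-3). Nopaline-type left and right border repeats define the segment transferred into plant cells, and transformed plant tissue is selected with hygromycin via an HygR gene driven by an enhanced CaMV 35S promoter and ended by the CaMV poly(A) signal.

The main expression unit is driven by the maize polyubiquitin (Ubi) promoter and terminated by the Arabidopsis HSP18.2 terminator. The long stretch between them is largely unannotated, so the Cas12i1 coding sequence named in the catalogue entry is not itself identified in the feature table. Near the 3' end of this unit the annotation detects fragments matching the Xanthomonas TAL effectors AvrXa10 and AvrBs3. These fit the TAL-derived activation modules expected in a "TV"-type activator fused to the nuclease, although the record does not spell out the fusion's composition or whether the Cas12i1 is catalytically inactivated. Elsewhere in the T-DNA lie fragments of ccdA and ccdB, a partial hammerhead ribozyme and a piece of PDK intron. These probably mark a ccdB-based counter-selectable placeholder where a ribozyme-processed crRNA is cloned, but the guide cassette's promoter and cloning scheme are not stated. The intended use is insertion of target-specific guides for gene regulation in rice.
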