Features (pLannotate 1.2.2; 28 found; start..end, strand, type, name):
    113..178     +  intron         PDK intron (fragment): pdk; modified pyruvate orthophosphate dikinase intron from Flaveria trinervia 3.0
    269..427     +  CDS            ccdA (fragment): CCDA_ECO57 - Also known as H, letA. Experimental evidence at protein level: Swiss-Prot protein existence level 1. Antitoxin component of a type II toxin-antitoxin (TA) system which inhibits the post-segregational killing (PSK) of plasmid-free cells, also referred to as a plasmid addiction system. Binds to and blocks the activity of CcdB; will also remove bound CcdB protein from the CcdB-GyrA complex by forming a CcdA-CcdB complex, a process termed rejuvenation. Functions as a transcriptional corepressor for the ccdAB operon, repression also requires CcdB (By similarity). From Escherichia coli
    432..515     +  CDS            ccdB (fragment): CcdB, a bacterial toxin that poisons DNA gyrase; ccdB; Plasmids containing the ccdB gene cannot be propagated in standard E. coli strains.
    560..584     -  misc_RNA       sTRSV HHRz (fragment): hammerhead ribozyme from the tobacco ringspot virus satellite RNA (Khvorova et al., 2003)
   2147..2395    -  terminator     HSP terminator: efficient transcription terminator from the Arabidopsis thaliana heat shock protein 18.2 gene (Nagaya et al., 2010)
   2744..2902    -  CDS            avrBs3 (fragment): AVRB3_XANEU - Experimental evidence at protein level: Swiss-Prot protein existence level 1. Avirulence protein. Acts as a transcription factor in C.annuum plants. In susceptible plants lacking the Bs3 resistance gene induces expression of a number of genes, including genes homologous to a family of auxin-induced genes, alpha-expansin genes, pectate lyase, anthocyanidin glucoside rhamnosyl transferase and at least one transcription factor, UPA20. Their expression leads to plant hypertrophy in mesophyll cells, probably mainly mediated by UPA20 (PubMed:17962565). In resistant plants induces the h
   2897..3091    -  CDS            avrXa10 (fragment): AVX10_XANOO - Experimental evidence at protein level: Swiss-Prot protein existence level 1. Avirulence protein. Induces the hypersensitive response (HR)in rice plants carrying the resistance gene Xa10. Activity depends on the presence of the core repeat domains; replacement with repeat domains from other proteins (AvrBs3 of X.euvesicatoria (AC P14727) or AvrXa7 of this organism) does not elicit the HR. Probably acts as a transcription factor in its host plant (rice) to induce plant resistance or disease. From Xanthomonas oryzae pv. oryzae.
   7151..9140    -  promoter       Ubi promoter: maize polyubiquitin gene promoter
   9148..9173    -  misc_feature   MCS (fragment): pUC18/19 multiple cloning site
   9204..9226    -  protein_bind   lac operator (fragment): The lac repressor binds to the lac operator to inhibit transcription in E. coli. This inhibition can be relieved by adding lactose or isopropyl-β-D-thiogalactopyranoside (IPTG). lac repressor encoded by lacI
   9230..9260    -  promoter       lac promoter: promoter for the E. coli lac operon
   9275..9296    -  protein_bind   CAP binding site: CAP binding activates transcription in the presence of cAMP. E. coli catabolite activator protein
   9309..9397    -  CDS            lacI (fragment): lac repressor; lacI; The lac repressor binds to the lac operator to inhibit transcription in E. coli. This inhibition can be relieved by adding lactose or isopropyl-β-D-thiogalactopyranoside (IPTG).
   9487..10163   +  promoter       CaMV 35S promoter (enhanced): cauliflower mosaic virus 35S promoter with a duplicated enhancer region
  10230..11255   +  CDS            HygR: aminoglycoside phosphotransferase from E. coli; aph(4)-Ia; confers resistance to hygromycin
  11296..11470   +  polyA_signal   CaMV poly(A) signal: cauliflower mosaic virus polyadenylation signal
  11548..11572   -  misc_feature   LB T-DNA repeat: left border repeat from nopaline C58 T-DNA
  11997..12791   +  CDS            KanR: aminoglycoside phosphotransferase; aphA-3; confers resistance to kanamycin
  12890..12959   -  ncRNA          RNA-OUT: Accession: RF00240 - RNA-OUT
  14216..14804   +  rep_origin     ori: high-copy-number ColE1/pMB1/pBR322/pUC origin of replication
  14990..15130   -  misc_feature   bom: basis of mobility region from pBR322
  15232..15271   -  CDS            rop (fragment): Rop protein, which maintains plasmids at low copy number; rop
  15474..15668   -  rep_origin     pVS1 oriV: origin of replication for the Pseudomonas plasmid pVS1 (Heeb et al., 2000)
  15734..16807   -  CDS            pVS1 RepA: replication protein from the Pseudomonas plasmid pVS1 (Heeb et al., 2000)
  17236..17865   -  CDS            pVS1 StaA: stability protein from the Pseudomonas plasmid pVS1 (Heeb et al., 2000)
  18425..18826   -  CDS            Y4CG_SINFN (fragment): Protein inferred from homology: Swiss-Prot protein existence level 3. From Sinorhizobium fredii (strain NBRC 101917 / NGR234).
  19166..19190   -  misc_feature   RB T-DNA repeat: right border repeat from nopaline C58 T-DNA
  19256..19410   -  CDS            lacZα (fragment): LacZα fragment of β-galactosidase; lacZ fragment
>Addgene plasmid #225272 | pGEL1020 | addgene full sequence | sequence record 476309 | Addgene NGS Result
GGCCAATCCAGAAGATGGACAAGTCTAGGACTCGAGTGTCCCATTCGCCATGCCGAAGCATGTTGCCCAG
CCGGCGCCAGCGAGGAGGCTGGGACCATGCCGGCCTGAGACCAAGCCAGATAACAGTATGCGTATTTGCG
CGCTGATTTTTGCGGTATAAGAATATATACTGATATGTATACCCGAAGTATGTCAAAAAGAGGTATGCTA
TGAAGCAGCGTATTACAGTGACAGTTGACAGCGACAGCTATCAGTTGCTCAAGGCATATATGATGTCAAT
ATCTCCGGTCTGGTAAGCACAACCATGCAGAATGAAGCCCGTCGTCTGCGTGCCGAACGCTGGAAAGCGG
AAAATCAGGAAGGGATGGCTGAGGTCGCCCGGTTTATTGAAATGAACGGCTCTTTTGCTGACGAGAACAG
GGGCTGGTGAAATGCAGTTTAAGGTTTACACCTATAAAAGAGAGAGCCGTTATCGTCTGTTTGTGGATGT
ACAAGAGTGATATTATTGACACGCCCGGTCTCCGTGCCAACGATGGGCACAAAAATGACGAGCTTACTCG
TTTCGTCCTCACGGACTCATCAGATTTTTCCTGCAGGCTGCACACACAATTACCGAAGCATGGTCAGCAA
CTATGAACATGAAATTATAACAATACCAAGCAAGTACAGCAGAAATCAGTCAATCAAATTATTCCAATAT
GTTAGATACACGATCTAAACCACAATAACATCAGTGTACCTATCAACACCAACAGTGACCTAACAAAATA
GAGAGTCGCACCGTGCTCGAGTTCACAAAAATAATCTGCAGGTCTATGAACTACTAGAATTCCATCGGCA
AACTGATTCAATAACTACTAGCACTATCCCGAGAGCACATAAGGCAGGTTAATTAACATAGGCTAGAATT
TACAGGTGCAACAGTTGATAAGATAGGCATAAGCAAGTAAAATATCCTGAAAGCTATGCTATGTAATCAC
TAATCAACAAGACGCAGCCCTTAGATTAAACATGAACAGAGTAGAATCTATGCAACTAGAGGGACTGAAT
CAAAAACAACCTAAGCAAAATATACCTGAAGCTGCTACTTGGATCAACGAGAAAAACAGAGACTAAATCC
TACTGATTGAACAGATCGGAACAAATCACAACCCTAGCACAGTTCTACTTCTAGATCCGAACCAATAAAT
ACTTGGACCACGAACAGCATCGCTCATAATCACAGATCCAGCATACCACGCGAACCCCATCTAACCCTGT
TCAAATCTACCACAGATCGCAAAACGGAGACTAACAACAACATCTCACAATCACGAACAGGCCGGGAAAT
CAAATCAAACGCGAGGAACGGAGAGGATCAGAAAATCGCATACCTTGAGAAGGCGATTCGACGCTTCGCT
TCGAGGGGAGATTTTTTTTTCTCTGCGATTTTGGGGATTCGATTGATGGAGGAAGAGGCGAGGAGGGGGT
GGGGTATTTATAGGTGGGGAGGGGGGGACTCGTGAGTGGGCCCAGGGGTGCGGTGGGTGGGGCCCAGTGA
GAATATAGACAAATAAAGAGAGGGAGAGGCGGTTTGGGGAGTCCGTCCCCACCACGCAAACGCGAGAAGG
AAAGAAAGGAACGGAAAGGGGGCGGGTCCAGACGGCGCCGCGGAGATATCGAGGAGGTGGAAAGCTGATG
CCGTTTGCTCACGGCGGGGTTGGTGGCCGTTAACACGCAGCGAAGCGGCGTTACTGCCGTGTACGTTTTG
TGACCTTTCGAAAGAGAGCCCCAGCCCAAGAAAGGCTGGCCAGGTTTTTTTGTACTGTGTACGATTACGA
CGGAAGAAAACATACTCGTTGTTTTGTATTGGTAGATACTGGGCCGTAGTAAAATTAGAATCAGTTGTTA
ATTGGTTATTATATATACCATCTTAAGCTACCAAAATTAATAAAGTTGTGATGGCTATGGTATATTTTGG
TAGTGAATTATATTGATTTGGTATATATTAGAATCAATCCAACCACAACACAACCAAAAATACCTGAAGC
TCAATATTGATGGTGCTTTTCGACTATCTAGCAAATGTGGTGAATGGGGCTTTATAATTGAAGCAGCCCA
GGATGCACTTTGTGCAGAGACTGATGTGGGCGCGCCGTCCGAGCTCCTTATCTTTAATCATATTCCATAG
TCCATACCATAGCACATACAGTAGTTATATGCTGCAGAAGAGATCCAACAAAACATTCACAATGGATTAT
AGAAACATTTGTTTATTCATTATAATGTGATCTTACATTCATTTAATATTAGAAAAAGCCACAAATTCAT
AACACAACAAGCCAAGAAAAAAACACAAACTTAAGCACACAAGCTTTTTATTTGACACACCAAATATTTC
ATCTTCATCTTCATATACTCGAGTACGCGTTCACCGGGCGAGCATGTCAAGATCAAAATCATCAAGAGCA
TCACTGCCGAGCATATCGAGATCAAAGTCGTCCAGGGCGTCGCTACCTAACATGTCGAGGTCGAAGTCGT
CTAATGCATCAGAGCCCAACATATCCAGGTCGAAGTCGTCCAGCGCGTCAGACCCTCTTGCCAGCATGTC
CAAATCGAAGTCGTCGAGGGCGTCGGACCCCAACATATCTAAGTCAAAATCATCGAGTGCATCGCTCCCG
AGCATATCGAGATCAAAATCATCCAGTGCATCTGATCCGAGCATATCCAAGTCGAAATCGTCAAGGGCAT
CTGAGCCACGTGCTTGTGGGAGAAGCTCCATCAGCCATGCAAGCTCTTCCTCGTTAAAAGCTGGGAAGTC
GTCAGCAGTCCCTGCAAAAGGATCAGCGTCCTGTTCCCAGACCACCGTGCTGGAGGCAACAAGATCAGCA
TCCATCGGCGTGCCGGGGTCTAAAAGACCGCCGGAGCCACCCTGCGGCAGCAGCTCCATCAGCCACGCCA
GCTCCTCTTCATTAAACGCCGGGAAATCATCGGCTGTTCCAGCAAATGGGTCCGCGTCTTGTTCCCATAC
AACTGTGGAACTGGCGACGAGGTCGGCATCCATAGGAGTTCCTGGATCGAGTAGCCCACCAGAACCACCC
CTGGCCTGCGGCAGCAGCTCCATCAACCAAGCCAGTTCCTCCTCGTTGAAGGCGGGGAAGTCGTCCGCTG
TGCCGGCAAAGGGGTCGGCGTCCTGCTCCCACACGACGGTGGAGGAGGCCACGAGGTCAGCATCCATTGG
TGTCCCAGGGTCCAAAAGACCGCCAGACCCTCCTTGAGGAAGCAATTCCATAAGCCAGGCCAGTTCTTCC
TCATTGAAGGCCGGGAAGTCGTCGGCGGTTCCAGCGAACGGGTCCGCATCTTGCTCCCAGACGACAGTAG
ATGACGCAACTAAATCCGCGTCCATGGGTGTACCCGGATCGAGCAATCCACCACTGCCCCCGCGCGCCTG
AGGCAACAATTCCATGAGCCAGGCCAGCTCCTCTTCATTGAAAGCAGGGAAATCATCTGCGGTGCCCGCG
AATGGGTCTGCATCCTGCTCCCAAACTACAGTCGACGAGGCCACCAGATCAGCGTCCATCGGGGTGCCCG
GGTCGAGGAGGCCCCCTGATCCGCCCTGTGGGAGGAGTTCCATTAGCCAAGCAAGCTCCTCCTCGTTGAA
CGCAGGAAAATCATCCGCCGTGCCTGCGAAGGGATCAGCATCTTGCTCCCACACCACGGTTGAGCTTGCA
ACTAGATCGGCGTCCATGGGCGTGCCCGGATCAAGTAGCCCTCCCGATCCGCCCTTCTTTTTCTTAGCCT
GTCCGGCCTTTTTGGTGGCAGCAGGACGCTTTTTTTTCTTGAAATCCTTTTGGATATCCACAAGCCCGAC
ATTGTACGCGGCGACGAGGTCAGCATTGCACACCCAAAATTGTTTTCCGTTCCAGTTAACGGACGTGGCG
TCAGCATCAAGCTTGTACGTAGCCAAATAAAACATCCCCCCACGTGACGGGAATAGGAGCTGATCCTCTG
ATCGTTGGTGGAGAATATTTGCCATGATCTGTTTGAATTTCTCGAGGCTAACACCGAGGACGTCGTTCTT
TTTCAGGCCATAGGTAGCGAGAAACGCCATGGCGCCTTCATTGTAATATGCATTGGTCGGCCTCTTACTC
GGCTTATCGCTAAGAAAGCTCAGGATCTCTTTCCGGTTCTTTTCGGTGAGCTCGGAGGGTGTACATCTCG
AATACCGTGCCCGGAATGTGTTTTCAGGGTTCTTGTGCACAAAGGGATCCTGATGGCTCGTGAAATTAGG
GTTGACCTCCACAAACTCCAGACCCTGGTGCATCATCACCATTTCCTTCACCTTATTGGCTACGCCGCGC
GCTAGCCAATCCATCAGGAAAGAATTAGTACTTGATTTTTTCCCCTTCTTGGTGGTATCACTAATGTTTT
CGCCTTTGATGAGAACTGGGCCGTACTTGTCACGCAATTCAAGTGCTTTCGCGACAATCTTGTTAGCTAT
CACCTCCTTTTTACTCTTGACTTTATTCAACCTCTTTTCTTCTAGCGCAAGTCTCAAAGCAAACATCTCC
GGATCTGCCTTCTGTTTATCCTCATCTGTGATAGGAGGCGCCTTAACGTCGGATTTTGAATTCTTTGGCT
TCTTTAACAGGTGCCCGAAGTATGTCCCGATGAGGCTCTTAGCCACCTTGAACATAACAAAGCTTAGGTT
TGACAAGGAAGAGAGCTTGAGGACGGAAAGTTTCCCATCGCGGAGCAGCTCGAATATCTCCTCCCTGTAC
TCCTTAGCCTGCGAGCTGTGGTTACGTATGGATGATTGCAGTAGCTTACAATACTTCATGTTAAAGTAAT
ACAATGAAGTCTCATCATCGGCGATGGCCTCAAAATCCTTCATGAAGTCAATCTGAATGTTGTTACCGCG
GTTATCTTTCATCGTACCATTTCTATATTTCTCGAGAAAGGACCTGCGACTTTCGACATGTGGTTTGCAG
TAGAGGAGCTTGACGCCATTGTATGAGAGCTGATCGTAACTTTTGTCGCGAACTTGTGACTCTACGGTCA
CGAAACCTGATTCAATGGGCTTTACCGGCAGGTCATTGTAGTCAATTACCCCATCACCGTTCGCGTGTGC
TTCAATTGCAGCATATGTATTCTTTCTAACTATATTTGCGTCATAACCGAGCACAACTTTATAATTCTTT
TCCTTCTTTTTTTTCACTTTTGTGGCGAGTGTGACTTCAAAGTTGTTGCCCCTCTTGCATATATTAATGT
TGAAATCCTTTCCCCACGTATAACGCGGCAGCAGATTTTGTTGCCGCGCGGCTTCCAGGCGCATTTGCCT
CTTTTTAACCTTCCTCAAGCCGACTGGCGCCGAACGTATCTGTTCAATTTGCTCTGCAGAAAGCGCAGGC
TTGCCCTCGTAGCCGTTTGTCTTAGTCCTGAACCGGGCCGCCAGTGCGTCCGGCGGATTTTCGGAAGTCG
CCGGGTAGTAGACCTCTTCCAAGAATCGTGTGGAAGACAACGCGTAGTGGTGTTTTTCCCATCTCATGGT
TTTCGTATTCAGTACCTTTATTTCGATCCAAATGTAGTTATCAACCTGATTTCTGTTACATTTAAGATTA
TGTTTAAGCTTGTCCTTGGGCGAGATAATTTTTCCCAGCAACTTAGAGTTGTTCCCGAAATTAAAGCTAG
GGTACTTCTGAATAACCGGGTTAATCTTCTGCTTCTCAACCTTATGCTTCTTAGACAGAAAGGTGATGCC
ATCGATGATCTTGTCGACGGCGATGTCGTCCTTGCGAGAGTAGAGGTACCTCAACAGTTGCACTAGCGGA
GTTTTCGCCTCCTTGCCCACCTCCTCGCAATAAGTGTTGATGGTCTGGCACACGTCCCCCTGGTACACTT
TGATTCGCTTTTCCTTCTTATCTTCGGATAGGGATGCAATATCCTCTTCATACTTCGAATGGATCGCGTT
TAAATCCTCCCATAAAGTCTTGATATTACTCTCGCCGATGTGATGAGGGTGCAGCACCCACTTAACATTG
GTGTCGCTCTCGAAGTATGGGGAGTCGAAAAATCCTTCGACGATCTTGCCGAAGGGCTCATTCTCATATT
TGATATCATTCTTAGCGTCGATTTGCTTAAGTACGAACTTACAATTTTTGGTGGTCATGCCCTTAATTGG
GCTCAAGGCGTTCTCCAGCATGGCACTATACGAGCCGAGATAGTATGGTCCCACCTTGGATGCAAGAAAC
GCTTTTATCTTCTCCATGCACTTCCACTCACACTCATATTCGAACCGACCAAGCTTCTCTTTGAGGTTAG
CTATGAGGCTTGGGACGTTTACCTCGTCGTCATGGTTGGTCCCTAGCTCGTAATCTTGCACTATCTTGAG
AATTGATGGCGTGGCGCCCTTGCGTGAGCATCGGATGCGGAGCTTCCGGTAGCTGTCGCAGTCACCAGCC
TTCAAAATGATCGAGGCTAATTGCTCCACGGAATTAATCTGTGTTGATTCCTCCAGAAGTTGGATTACCT
TGCTGTAGAACTGGTGCTTAGTTTGCCTATTATTCTTTGCTCCTGTTCCGAACATGACCGACGTAATGTA
GTGGGCCGTCGAGAGAGACAATCCAATGCATTTTTCCTTGTACATCAACTTCAGATCATGATGCATGTCA
GACCGGCTGAGCTGCAACTCCGCCAGAAGCCTCTCATATTCAACCCTCATATCTTTCCACTGATGTTTCT
CTGTATCAAAGTTACTGGCGAAATACTCCTGGGCTTGGATGTCAGGTTCAGATCCACTGTACTGCTGGAA
CAAGTTAGCCAAGTTCGAGGGAGAAACGCCCTGCGGTTTAGAATTTATTGGCATGACTTTGAACCAATTC
ACGGCAAGAAGGAGGTCATCAGAAATCTTGTCCTTGTTTGCAGTCCCGGAGATTATGTCGCGGTCGATGC
CTCCGCCAAACTGGTTCCACAGTTCGAAGAAGATAGGCGTACCATCCATAAGATAGTCCATGAAGTTACC
GAGCAGCTTCATTCTATCATGTGACCGCGGTATCATCTTAGTTGTGTAAGCTTTTCTAGTCTCGCTCGCA
TTTTTCTCCTTATTAGAAGCCGCAGGCACCCCGTGAATACCAACCTTCCGCTTCTTCTTAGGAGCCATGG
CGGCCTGCAGGAAGTAACACCAAACAACAGGGTGAGCATCGACAAAAGAAACAGTACCAAGCAAATAAAT
AGCGTATGAAGGCAGGGCTAAAAAAATCCACATATAGCTGCTGCATATGCCATCATCCAAGTATATCAAG
ATCAAAATAATTATAAAACATACTTGTTTATTATAATAGATAGGTACTCAAGGTTAGAGCATATGAATAG
ATGCTGCATATGCCATCATGTATATGCATCAGTAAAACCCACATCAACATGTATACCTATCCTAGATCGA
TATTTCCATCCATCTTAAACTCGTAACTATGAAGATGTATGACACACACATACAGTTCCAAAATTAATAA
ATACACCAGGTAGTTTGAAACAGTATTCTACTCCGATCTAGAACGAATGAACGACCGCCCAACCACACCA
CATCATCACAACCAAGCGAACAAAAAGCATCTCTGTATATGCATCAGTAAAACCCGCATCAACATGTATA
CCTATCCTAGATCGATATTTCCATCCATCATCTTCAATTCGTAACTATGAATATGTATGGCACACACATA
CAGATCCAAAATTAATAAATCCACCAGGTAGTTTGAAACAGAATTAATTCTACTCCGATCTAGAACGACC
GCCCAACCAGACCACATCATCACAACCAAGACAAAAAAAAGCATGAAAAGATGACCCGACAAACAAGTGC
ACGGCATATATTGAAATAAAGGAAAAGGGCAAACCAAACCCTATGCAACGAAACAAAAAAAATCATGAAA
TCGATCCCGTCTGCGGAACGGCTAGAGCCATCCCAGGATTCCCCAAAGAGAAACACTGGCAAGTTAGCAA
TCAGAACGTGTCTGACGTACAGGTCGCATCCGTGTACGAACGCTAGCAGCACGGATCTAACACAAACACG
GATCTAACACAAACATGAACAGAAGTAGAACTACCGGGCCCTAACCATGGACCGGAACGCCGATCTAGAG
AAGGTAGAGAGGGGGGGGGGGAGGACGAGCGGCGTACCTTGAAGCGGAGGTGCCGACGGGTGGATTTGGG
GGAGATCTGGTTGTGTGTGTGTGCGCTCCGAACAACACGAGGTTGGGGAAAGAGGGTGTGGAGGGGGTGT
CTATTTATTACGGCGGGCGAGGAAGGGAAAGCGAAGGAGCGGTGGGAAAGGAATCCCCCGTAGCTGCCGG
TGCCGTGAGAGGAGGAGGAGGCCGCCTGCCGTGCCGGCTCACGTCTGCCGCTCCGCCACGCAATTTCTGG
ATGCCGACAGCGGAGCAAGTCCAACGGTGGAGCGGAACTCTCGAGAGGGGTCCAGAGGCAGCGACAGAGA
TGCCGTGCCGTCTGCTTCGCTTGGCCCGACGCGACGCTGCTGGTTCGCTGGTTGGTGTCCGTTAGACTCG
TCGACGGCGTTTAACAGGCTGGCATTATCTACTCGAAACAAGAAAAATGTTTCCTTAGTTTTTTTAATTT
CTTAAAGGGTATTTGTTTAATTTTTAGTCACTTTATTTTATTCTATTTTATATCTAAATTATTAAATAAA
AAAACTAAAATAGAGTTTTAGTTTTCTTAATTTAGAGGCTAAAATAGAATAAAATAGATGTACTAAAAAA
ATTAGTCTATAAAAACCATTAACCCTAAACCCTAAATGGATGTACTAATAAAATGGATGAAGTATTATAT
AGGTGAAGCTATTTGCAAAAAAAAAGGAGAACACATGCACACTAAAAAGATAAAACTGTAGAGTCCTGTT
GTCAAAATACTCAATTGTCCTTTAGACCATGTCTAACTGTTCATTTATATGATTCTCTAAAACACTGATA
TTATTGTAGTACTATAGATTATATTATTCGTAGAGTAAAGTTTAAATATATGTATAAAGATAGATAAACT
GCACTTCAAACAAGTGTGACAAAAAAAATATGTGGTAATTTTTTATAACTTAGACATGCAATGCTCATTA
TCTCTAGAGAGGGGCACGACCGGGTCACGCTGCACTGCAGGCGCGCCGATCCCCGGGTACCGAGCTCGAA
TTCGTAATCATGTCATAGCTGTTTCCTGTGTGAAATTGTTATCCGCTCACAATTCCACACAACATACGAG
CCGGAAGCATAAAGTGTAAAGCCTGGGGTGCCTAATGAGTGAGCTAACTCACATTAATTGCGTTGCGCTC
ACTGCCCGCTTTCCAGTCGGGAAACCTGTCGTGCCAGCTGCATTAATGAATCGGCCAACGCGCGGGGAGA
GGCGGTTTGCGTATTGGCTAGAGCAGCTTGCCAACATGGTGGAGCACGACACTCTCGTCTACTCCAAGAA
TATCAAAGATACAGTCTCAGAAGACCAAAGGGCTATTGAGACTTTTCAACAAAGGGTAATATCGGGAAAC
CTCCTCGGATTCCATTGCCCAGCTATCTGTCACTTCATCAAAAGGACAGTAGAAAAGGAAGGTGGCACCT
ACAAATGCCATCATTGCGATAAAGGAAAGGCTATCGTTCAAGATGCCTCTGCCGACAGTGGTCCCAAAGA
TGGACCCCCACCCACGAGGAGCATCGTGGAAAAAGAAGACGTTCCAACCACGTCTTCAAAGCAAGTGGAT
TGATGTGAACATGGTGGAGCACGACACTCTCGTCTACTCCAAGAATATCAAAGATACAGTCTCAGAAGAC
CAAAGGGCTATTGAGACTTTTCAACAAAGGGTAATATCGGGAAACCTCCTCGGATTCCATTGCCCAGCTA
TCTGTCACTTCATCAAAAGGACAGTAGAAAAGGAAGGTGGCACCTACAAATGCCATCATTGCGATAAAGG
AAAGGCTATCGTTCAAGATGCCTCTGCCGACAGTGGTCCCAAAGATGGACCCCCACCCACGAGGAGCATC
GTGGAAAAAGAAGACGTTCCAACCACGTCTTCAAAGCAAGTGGATTGATGTGATATCTCCACTGACGTAA
GGGATGACGCACAATCCCACTATCCTTCGCAAGACCCTTCCTCTATATAAGGAAGTTCATTTCATTTGGA
GAGGACACGCTGAAATCACCAGTCTCTCTCTACAAATCTATCTCTCTCGAGCTTTCGCAGATCCGGGGGG
CAATGAGATATGAAAAAGCCTGAACTCACCGCGACGTCTGTCGAGAAGTTTCTGATCGAAAAGTTCGACA
GCGTGTCCGACCTGATGCAGCTCTCGGAGGGCGAAGAATCTCGTGCTTTCAGCTTCGATGTAGGAGGGCG
TGGATATGTCCTGCGGGTAAATAGCTGCGCCGATGGTTTCTACAAAGATCGTTATGTTTATCGGCACTTT
GCATCGGCCGCGCTCCCGATTCCGGAAGTGCTTGACATTGGGGAATTCAGCGAGAGCCTGACCTATTGCA
TCTCCCGCCGTGCACAGGGTGTCACGTTGCAAGACCTGCCTGAAACCGAACTGCCCGCTGTTCTGCAGCC
GGTCGCGGAGGCCATGGATGCGATCGCTGCGGCCGATCTTAGCCAGACGAGCGGGTTCGGCCCATTCGGA
CCGCAAGGAATCGGTCAATACACTACATGGCGTGATTTCATATGCGCGATTGCTGATCCCCATGTGTATC
ACTGGCAAACTGTGATGGACGACACCGTCAGTGCGTCCGTCGCGCAGGCTCTCGATGAGCTGATGCTTTG
GGCCGAGGACTGCCCCGAAGTCCGGCACCTCGTGCACGCGGATTTCGGCTCCAACAATGTCCTGACGGAC
AATGGCCGCATAACAGCGGTCATTGACTGGAGCGAGGCGATGTTCGGGGATTCCCAATACGAGGTCGCCA
ACATCTTCTTCTGGAGGCCGTGGTTGGCTTGTATGGAGCAGCAGACGCGCTACTTCGAGCGGAGGCATCC
GGAGCTTGCAGGATCGCCACGACTCCGGGCGTATATGCTCCGCATTGGTCTTGACCAACTCTATCAGAGC
TTGGTTGACGGCAATTTCGATGATGCAGCTTGGGCGCAGGGTCGATGCGACGCAATCGTCCGATCCGGAG
CCGGGACTGTCGGGCGTACACAAATCGCCCGCAGAAGCGCGGCCGTCTGGACCGATGGCTGTGTAGAAGT
ACTCGCCGATAGTGGAAACCGACGCCCCAGCACTCGTCCGAGGGCAAAGAAATAGAGTAGATGCCGACCG
GGATCTGTCGATCGACAAGCTCGAGTTTCTCCATAATAATGTGTGAGTAGTTCCCAGATAAGGGAATTAG
GGTTCCTATAGGGTTTCGCTCATGTGTTGAGCATATAAGAAACCCTTAGTATGTATTTGTATTTGTAAAA
TACTTCTATCAATAAAATTTCTAATTCCTAAAACCAAAATCCAGTACTAAAATCCAGATCCCCCGAATTA
ATTCGGCGTTAATTCAGTACATTAAAAACGTCCGCAATGTGTTATTAAGTTGTCTAAGCGTCAATTTGTT
TACACCACAATATATCCTGCCACCAGCCAGCCAACAGCTCCCCGACCGGCAGCTCGGCACAAAATCACCA
CTCGATACAGGCAGCCCATCAGTCCGGGACGGCGTCAGCGGGAGAGCCGTTGTAAGGCGGCAGACTTTGC
TCATGTTACCGATGCTATTCGGAAGAACGGCAACTAAGCTGCCGGGTTTGAAACACGGATGATCTCGCGG
AGGGTAGCATGTTGATTGTAACGATGACAGAGCGTTGCTGCCTGTGATCACCGCGGTTTCAAAATCGGCT
CCGTCGATACTATGTTATACGCCAACTTTGAAAACAACTTTGAAAAAGCTGTTTTCTGGTATTTAAGGTT
TTAGAATGCAAGGAACAGTGAATTGGAGTTCGTCTTGTTATAATTAGCTTCTTGGGGTATCTTTAAATAC
TGTAGAAAAGAGGAAGGAAATAATAAATGGCTAAAATGAGAATATCACCGGAATTGAAAAAACTGATCGA
AAAATACCGCTGCGTAAAAGATACGGAAGGAATGTCTCCTGCTAAGGTATATAAGCTGGTGGGAGAAAAT
GAAAACCTATATTTAAAAATGACGGACAGCCGGTATAAAGGGACCACCTATGATGTGGAACGGGAAAAGG
ACATGATGCTATGGCTGGAAGGAAAGCTGCCTGTTCCAAAGGTCCTGCACTTTGAACGGCATGATGGCTG
GAGCAATCTGCTCATGAGTGAGGCCGATGGCGTCCTTTGCTCGGAAGAGTATGAAGATGAACAAAGCCCT
GAAAAGATTATCGAGCTGTATGCGGAGTGCATCAGGCTCTTTCACTCCATCGACATATCGGATTGTCCCT
ATACGAATAGCTTAGACAGCCGCTTAGCCGAATTGGATTACTTACTGAATAACGATCTGGCCGATGTGGA
TTGCGAAAACTGGGAAGAAGACACTCCATTTAAAGATCCGCGCGAGCTGTATGATTTTTTAAAGACGGAA
AAGCCCGAAGAGGAACTTGTCTTTTCCCACGGCGACCTGGGAGACAGCAACATCTTTGTGAAAGATGGCA
AAGTAAGTGGCTTTATTGATCTTGGGAGAAGCGGCAGGGCGGACAAGTGGTATGACATTGCCTTCTGCGT
CCGGTCGATCAGGGAGGATATCGGGGAAGAACAGTATGTCGAGCTATTTTTTGACTTACTGGGGATCAAG
CCTGATTGGGAGAAAATAAAATATTATATTTTACTGGATGAATTGTTTTAGTACCTAGAATGCATGACCA
AAATCCCTTAACGTGAGTTTTCGTTCCACTGAGCGCTGATGAATCCCCTAATGATTTTTATCAAAATCAT
TAAGTTAAGGTAGATACACATCTTGTCATATGATCAAATGGTTTCGCCAAAAATCAATAATCAGACAACA
AAATGTGCGAACTCGATATTTTACACGACTCTCTTTACCAATTCTGCCCCGAATTACACTTAAAACGACT
CAACAGCTTAACGTTGGCTTGCCACGCCTTACTTGACTGTAAAACTCTCACTCTTACCGAACTTGGCCGT
AACCTGCCAACCAAAGCGAGAACAAAACATAACATCAAACGAATCGACCGATTGTTAGGTAATCGTCACC
TCCACAAAGAGCGACTCGCTGTATACCGTTGGCATGCTAGCTTTATCTGTTCGGGCAATACGATGCCCAT
TGTACTTGTTGACTGGTCTGATATCCGTGAGCAAAAACGGCTTATGGTATTGCGAGCTTCAGTCGCACTA
CACGGTCGTTCTGTTACTCTTTATGAGAAAGCGTTCCCGCTTTCAGAGCAATGTTCAAAGAAAGCTCATG
ACCAATTTCTAGCCGACCTTGCGAGCATTCTACCGAGTAACACCACACCGCTCATTGTCAGTGATGCTGG
CTTTAAAGTGCCATGGTATAAATCCGTTGAGAAGCTGGGTTGGTACTGGTTAAGTCGAGTAAGAGGAAAA
GTACAATATGCAGACCTAGGAGCGGAAAACTGGAAACCTATCAGCAACTTACATGATATGTCATCTAGTC
ACTCAAAGACTTTAGGCTATAAGAGGCTGACTAAAAGCAATCCAATCTCATGCCAAATTCTATTGTATAA
ATCTCGCTCTAAAGGCCGAAAAAATCAGCGCTCGACACGGACTCATTGTCACCACCCGTCACCTAAAATC
TACTCAGCGTCGGCAAAGGAGCCATGGATTCTAGCAACTAACTTACCTGTTGAAATTCGAACACCCAAAC
AACTTGTTAATATCTATTCGAAGCGAATGCAGATTGAAGAAACCTTCCGAGACTTGAAAAGTCCTGCCTA
CGGACTAGGCCTACGCCATAGCCGAACGAGCAGCTCAGAGCGTTTTGATATCATGCTGCTAATCGCCCTG
ATGCTTCAACTAACATGTTGGCTTGCGGGCGTTCATGCTCAGAAACAAGGTTGGGACAAGCACTTCCAGG
CTAACACAGTCAGAAATCGAAACGTACTCTCAACAGTTCGCTTAGGCATGGAAGTTTTGCGGCATTCTGG
CTACACAATAACAAGGGAAGACTTACTCGTGGCTGCAACCCTACTAGCTCAAAATTTATTCACACATGGT
TACGCTTTGGGGAAATTATGAGGGGATCTCTCAGCACTGAGCGTCAGACCCCGTAGAAAAGATCAAAGGA
TCTTCTTGAGATCCTTTTTTTCTGCGCGTAATCTGCTGCTTGCAAACAAAAAAACCACCGCTACCAGCGG
TGGTTTGTTTGCCGGATCAAGAGCTACCAACTCTTTTTCCGAAGGTAACTGGCTTCAGCAGAGCGCAGAT
ACCAAATACTGTCCTTCTAGTGTAGCCGTAGTTAGGCCACCACTTCAAGAACTCTGTAGCACCGCCTACA
TACCTCGCTCTGCTAATCCTGTTACCAGTGGCTGCTGCCAGTGGCGATAAGTCGTGTCTTACCGGGTTGG
ACTCAAGACGATAGTTACCGGATAAGGCGCAGCGGTCGGGCTGAACGGGGGGTTCGTGCACACAGCCCAG
CTTGGAGCGAACGACCTACACCGAACTGAGATACCTACAGCGTGAGCTATGAGAAAGCGCCACGCTTCCC
GAAGGGAGAAAGGCGGACAGGTATCCGGTAAGCGGCAGGGTCGGAACAGGAGAGCGCACGAGGGAGCTTC
CAGGGGGAAACGCCTGGTATCTTTATAGTCCTGTCGGGTTTCGCCACCTCTGACTTGAGCGTCGATTTTT
GTGATGCTCGTCAGGGGGGCGGAGCCTATGGAAAAACGCCAGCAACGCGGCCTTTTTACGGTTCCTGGCC
TTTTGCTGGCCTTTTGCTCACATGTTCTTTCCTGCGTTATCCCCTGATTCTGTGGATAACCGTATTACCG
CCTTTGAGTGAGCTGATACCGCTCGCCGCAGCCGAACGACCGAGCGCAGCGAGTCAGTGAGCGAGGAAGC
GGAAGAGGGCCTGATGCGGTATTTTCTCCTTACGCATCTGTGCGGTATTTCACACCGCATATGGTGCACT
CTCAGTACAATCTGCTCTGATGCCGCATAGTTAAGCCAGTATACACTCCGCTATCGCTACGTGACTGGGT
CATGGCTGCGCCCCGACACCCGCCAACACCCGCTGACGCGCCCTGACGGGCTTGTCTGCTCCCGGCATCC
GCTTACAGACAAGCTGTGACCGTTTCCGGGAGCTGCATGTGTCAGAGGTTTTCACCGTCATCACCGAAAC
GCGCGAGGCAGGGTGCCTTGATGTGGGCGCCGGCGGTCGAGTGGCGACGGCGCGGCTTGTCCGCGCCCTG
GTAGATTGCCTGGCCGTAGGCCAGCCATTTTTGAGCGGCCAGCGGCCGCGATAGGCCGACGCGAAGCGGC
GGGGCGTAGGGAGCGCAGCGACCGAAGGGTAGGCGCTTTTTGCAGCTCTTGGGCTGTGCGCTGGCCAGAC
AGTTATGCACAGGCCAGGCGGGTTTTAAGAGTTTTAATAAGTTTTAAAGAGTTTTAGGCGGAAAAATCGC
CTTTTTTCTCTTTTATATCAGTCACTTACATGTGTGACCGGTTCCCAATGTACGGCTTTGGGTTCCCAAT
GTACGGGTTCCGGTTCCCAATGTACGGCTTTGGGTTCCCAATGTACGTGCTATCCACAGGAAAGAGGCCT
TTTCGACCTTTTTCCCCTGCTAGGGCAATTTGCCCTAGCATCTGCTCCGTACATTAGGAACCGGCGGATG
CTTCGCCCTCGATCAGGTTGCGGTAGCGCATGACTAGGATCGGGCCAGCCTGCCCCGCCTCCTCCTTCAA
ATCGTACTCCGGCAGGTCATTTGACCCGATCAGCTTGCGCACGGTGAAACAGAACTTCTTGAACTCTCCG
GCGCTGCCACTGCGTTCGTAGATCGTCTTGAACAACCATCTGGCTTCTGCCTTGCCTGCGGCGCGGCGTG
CCAGGCGGTAGAGAAAACGGCCGATGCCGGGATCGATCAAAAAGTAATCGGGGTGAACCGTCAGCACGTC
CGGGTTCTTGCCTTCTGTGATCTCGCGGTACATCCAATCAGCTAGCTCGATCTCGATGTACTCCGGCCGC
CCGGTTTCGCTCTTTACGATCTTGTAGCGGCTAATCAAGGCTTCACCCTCGGATACCGTCACCAGGCGGC
CGTTCTTGGCCTTCTTCGTACGCTGCATGGCAACGTGCGTGGTGTTTAACCGAATGCAGGTTTCTACCAG
GTCGTCTTTCTGCTTTCCGCCATCGGCTCGCCGGCAGAACTTGAGTACGTCCGCAACGTGTGGACGGAAC
ACGCGGCCGGGCTTGTCTCCCTTCCCTTCCCGGTATCGGTTCATGGATTCGGTTAGATGGGAAACCGCCA
TCAGTACCAGGTCGTAATCCCACACACTGGCCATGCCGGCCGGCCCTGCGGAAACCTCTACGTGCCCGTC
TGGAAGCTCGTAGCGGATCACCTCGCCAGCTCGTCGGTCACGCTTCGACAGACGGAAAACGGCCACGTCC
ATGATGCTGCGACTATCGCGGGTGCCCACGTCATAGAGCATCGGAACGAAAAAATCTGGTTGCTCGTCGC
CCTTGGGCGGCTTCCTAATCGACGGCGCACCGGCTGCCGGCGGTTGCCGGGATTCTTTGCGGATTCGATC
AGCGGCCGCTTGCCACGATTCACCGGGGCGTGCTTCTGCCTCGATGCGTTGCCGCTGGGCGGCCTGCGCG
GCCTTCAACTTCTCCACCAGGTCATCACCCAGCGCCGCGCCGATTTGTACCGGGCCGGATGGTTTGCGAC
CGCTCACGCCGATTCCTCGGGCTTGGGGGTTCCAGTGCCATTGCAGGGCCGGCAGGCAACCCAGCCGCTT
ACGCCTGGCCAACCGCCCGTTCCTCCACACATGGGGCATTCCACGGCGTCGGTGCCTGGTTGTTCTTGAT
TTTCCATGCCGCCTCCTTTAGCCGCTAAAATTCATCTACTCATTTATTCATTTGCTCATTTACTCTGGTA
GCTGCGCGATGTATTCAGATAGCAGCTCGGTAATGGTCTTGCCTTGGCGTACCGCGTACATCTTCAGCTT
GGTGTGATCCTCCGCCGGCAACTGAAAGTTGACCCGCTTCATGGCTGGCGTGTCTGCCAGGCTGGCCAAC
GTTGCAGCCTTGCTGCTGCGTGCGCTCGGACGGCCGGCACTTAGCGTGTTTGTGCTTTTGCTCATTTTCT
CTTTACCTCATTAACTCAAATGAGTTTTGATTTAATTTCAGCGGCCAGCGCCTGGACCTCGCGGGCAGCG
TCGCCCTCGGGTTCTGATTCAAGAACGGTTGTGCCGGCGGCGGCAGTGCCTGGGTAGCTCACGCGCTGCG
TGATACGGGACTCAAGAATGGGCAGCTCGTACCCGGCCAGCGCCTCGGCAACCTCACCGCCGATGCGCGT
GCCTTTGATCGCCCGCGACACGACAAAGGCCGCTTGTAGCCTTCCATCCGTGACCTCAATGCGCTGCTTA
ACCAGCTCCACCAGGTCGGCGGTGGCCCATATGTCGTAAGGGCTTGGCTGCACCGGAATCAGCACGAAGT
CGGCTGCCTTGATCGCGGACACAGCCAAGTCCGCCGCCTGGGGCGCTCCGTCGATCACTACGAAGTCGCG
CCGGCCGATGGCCTTCACGTCGCGGTCAATCGTCGGGCGGTCGATGCCGACAACGGTTAGCGGTTGATCT
TCCCGCACGGCCGCCCAATCGCGGGCACTGCCCTGGGGATCGGAATCGACTAACAGAACATCGGCCCCGG
CGAGTTGCAGGGCGCGGGCTAGATGGGTTGCGATGGTCGTCTTGCCTGACCCGCCTTTCTGGTTAAGTAC
AGCGATAACCTTCATGCGTTCCCCTTGCGTATTTGTTTATTTACTCATCGCATCATATACGCAGCGACCG
CATGACGCAAGCTGTTTTACTCAAATACACATCACCTTTTTAGACGGCGGCGCTCGGTTTCTTCAGCGGC
CAAGCTGGCCGGCCAGGCCGCCAGCTTGGCATCAGACAAACCGGCCAGGATTTCATGCAGCCGCACGGTT
GAGCCGTGCGCGGGCGGCTCGAACACGTACCCGGCCGCGATCATCTCCGCCTCGATCTCTTCGGTAATGA
AAAACGGTTCGTCCTGGCCGTCCTGGTGCGGTTTCATGCTTGTTCCTCTTGGCGTTCATTCTCGGCGGCC
GCCAGGGCGTCGGCCTCGGTCAATGCGTCCTCACGGAAGGCACCGCGCCGCCTGGCCTCGGTGGGCGTCA
CTTCCTCGCTGCGCTCAAGTGCGCGGTACAGGGTCGAGCGATGCACGCCAAGCAGTGCAGCCGCCTCTTT
CACGGTGCGGCCTTCCTGGTCGATCAGCTCGCGGGCGTGCGCGATCTGTGCCGGGGTGAGGGTAGGGCGG
GGGCCAAACTTCACGCCTCGGGCCTTGGCGGCCTCGCGCCCGCTCCGGGTGCGGTCGATGATTAGGGAAC
GCTCGAACTCGGCAATGCCGGCGAACACGGTCAACACCATGCGGCCGGCCGGCGTGGTGGTGTCGGCCCA
CGGCTCTGCCAGGCTACGCAGGCCCGCGCCGGCCTCCTGGATGCGCTCGGCAATGTCCAGTAGGTCGCGG
GTGCTGCGGGCCAGGCGGTCTAGCCTGGTCACTGTCACAACGTCGCCAGGGCGTAGGTGGTCAAGCATCC
TGGCCAGCTCCGGGCGGTCGCGCCTGGTGCCGGTGATCTTCTCGGAAAACAGCTTGGTGCAGCCGGCCGC
GTGCAGTTCGGCCCGTTGGTTGGTCAAGTCCTGGTCGTCGGTGCTGACGCGGGCATAGCCCAGCAGGCCA
GCGGCGGCGCTCTTGTTCATGGCGTAATGTCTCCGGTTCTAGTCGCAAGTATTCTACTTTATGCGACTAA
AACACGCGACAAGAAAACGCCAGGAAAAGGGCAGGGCGGCAGCCTGTCGCGTAACTTAGGACTTGTGCGA
CATGTCGTTTTCAGAAGACGGCTGCACTGAACGTCAGAAGCCGACTGCACTATAGCAGCGGAGGGGTTGG
ATCAAAGTACTTTGATCCCGAGGGGAACCCTGTGGTTGGCATGCACATACAAATGGACGAACGGATAAAC
CTTTTCACGCCCTTTTAAATATCCGATTATTCTAATAAACGCTCTTTTCTCTTAGGTTTACCCGCCAATA
TATCCTGTCAAACACTGATAGTTTAAACTGAAGGCGGGAAACGACAATCTGATCCAAGCTCAAGCTGCTC
TAGCATTCGCCATTCAGGCTGCGCAACTGTTGGGAAGGGCGATCGGTGCGGGCCTCTTCGCTATTACGCC
AGCTGGCGAAAGGGGGATGTGCTGCAAGGCGATTAAGTTGGGTAACGCCAGGGTTTTCCCAGTCACGACG
TTGTAAAACGACGGCCAGTGCCACACTGAGCTCGATATCGGCGCGCCCCGGGAGCTCGCAAAACACACCT
AGACTAGATTTGTTTTGCTAACCCAATTGATATTAATTATATATGATTAATATTTATATGTATATGGAAT
TGGTTAATAAAATGCATCTGGTTCATCAAAGAATTATAAAGACACGTGACATTCATTTAGGATAAGAAAT
ATGGATGATCTCTTTCTCTTATTCAGATAATTAGTAATTACACATAACACACAACTTTGATGCCCACATT
ATAGTGATTAGCATGTCACTATGTGTGCATCCTTTTATTTCATACATTAATTAACTT
